>Addgene plasmid #102793 | pACYC-Taq | addgene full sequence | sequence record 198041 | Addgene NGS Result
GTCCAGGCGCACCCCCGTGGCCTCCATGTGGGCCAGGACAGCGGAAAGGGGCCTCTCCACCTCCCGGTAA
AGCCAAAGGAGCCTCTCCTCCCCCTCAAGCCTCCCCCACAGGTTGGCGAAGAGCCTCTCGGAAAGGGCGG
CCCGCTCCCCCGCCTCCTCCGTCCACTCCCCGCCGTAGCGCCGGGCCACCCCCTCGGGGGTGGTGTTGGA
AGGGTCCAGGAGGTAGGCGAGGAGCATGGGGTCGTCGCCGGGCGGGAGGCCAAGGCCTTCCCTCAGGGCC
AGAACGCTCAGGTCTTTGGCGAGAAGCCCCCGCGCCTCCTTCAGGTCCCTGAGGGCTTTATAAGGCTCGG
GGGCCCGGTGGACCCGGCCCCCCCTGGCGGCGGCCAGGGCCAGAAGATCGGCCCACATGGGCTCCTTGCG
GGAAAGCACAAAGCCCACGAAGGCCCCTTCCGGCGGGGGCCAGGGGGCCTCCTCCAGGGCCTTGGGGCTT
TCCAGAAGGCCGAACTCGTGGAGGAGGCTGCCAAACTCAAGCCTCTCCAGAAAGGCCCTAAGCCTCTCCC
GGTCGGGCTCCCGCCTTTTGGCGAAGTCCACCTCCAGGGGCAGGTCGGTGCGCACCTTGGCCAGGTCCCA
GGAGAGCTTCAGATCGTCCATGTGGGCCAGGATCTTCTCCCGGATGGCGGGCTTCAGCCGGTCCAGGTTC
TTGAGGAGGGCTTCCAGGCTCCCCCACTCCTCCAGAAGCTTCCTCGCCGTCTTCTCCCCGATGCCCTTGA
CCCCGGGAAGGTTGTCGGACTCGTCCCCGGTCAGGGCCCGGTAGTCGGCCCACTGGTCGGGCCTCAGGCC
GTACTTTTCCCAAAGCCAGGCCGGGGTGATGAGGTACCCCTCGGGGTGGAGGACGTGGATGCGGTCGGAA
AGGAGCTGGTAAAGGTCTTTGTCGGCGGTGAGGATGCGGACCTCGTAGCCCTCCTTTTCCGCCTTCTTGG
CCAGGCTGGCCAGGACGTCGTCCGCCTCGTAGCCCGGGACCTCGAGGCGCGCCAGCCCCAGGAGGTCCAC
CAGCTCCTTGATGAGGGCGAGTTGCCGGGGAAAGTCCTCCGGCGTGGGGGCCCGGCCCGCCTTGTACCCC
CCGTAGGCCTCGTGGCGGAAGGAGGGGGCCTTGGCGTCAAAGACCACGATCACCGCGTCCCCGTCCTCCT
TGAGGGCCTTGAGGAGGCTCTTGGCGAAGCCGTAGACCGCCTGCACCGGCTCCCCCCGGCTGGTGGTGAG
GCCCTTCAGGGCGTGGAAGGTGCGGTAGGCCAGGTGGTGGCCGTCCACCAGGAGGACCCGGCCCTTGGGC
TCAAAGAGGGGCAGCATCCCCGAATTCATAAAGCTTGGCGTAATCATGGTCATCCCCATCTAGTAGTCCT
GTGTGACTCTAGAATTAAAGTTAAACAAAATTATTTCTACAGGGGAATTGTTATCCGCTCACAATTCCCC
TATAGTGAGTCGTATTAATTTCCTAATGCAGGAGTCGCATAAGGGAGAGCGTCGAGATCCCGGACACCAT
CGAATGGCGCAAAACCTTTCGCGGTATGGCATGATAGCGCCCGGAAGAGAGTCAATTCAGGGTGGTGAAT
GTGAAACCAGTAACGTTATACGATGTCGCAGAGTATGCCGGTGTCTCTTATCAGACCGTTTCCCGCGTGG
TGAACCAGGCCAGCCACGTTTCTGCGAAAACGCGGGAAAAAGTGGAAGCGGCGATGGCGGAGCTGAATTA
CATTCCCAACCGCGTGGCACAACAACTGGCGGGCAAACAGTCGTTGCTGATTGGCGTTGCCACCTCCAGT
CTGGCCCTGCACGCGCCGTCGCAAATTGTCGCGGCGATTAAATCTCGCGCCGATCAACTGGGTGCCAGCG
TGGTGGTGTCGATGGTAGAACGAAGCGGCGTCGAAGCCTGTAAAGCGGCGGTGCACAATCTTCTCGCGCA
ACGCGTCAGTGGGCTGATCATTAACTATCCGCTGGATGACCAGGATGCCATTGCTGTGGAAGCTGCCTGC
ACTAATGTTCCGGCGTTATTTCTTGATGTCTCTGACCAGACACCCATCAACAGTATTATTTTCTCCCATG
AAGACGGTACGCGACTGGGCGTGGAGCATCTGGTCGCATTGGGTCACCAGCAAATCGCGCTGTTAGCGGG
CCCATTAAGTTCTGTCTCGGCGCGTCTGCGTCTGGCTGGCTGGCATAAATATCTCACTCGCAATCAAATT
CAGCCGATAGCGGAACGGGAAGGCGACTGGAGTGCCATGTCCGGTTTTCAACAAACCATGCAAATGCTGA
ATGAGGGCATCGTTCCCACTGCGATGCTGGTTGCCAACGATCAGATGGCGCTGGGCGCAATGCGCGCCAT
TACCGAGTCCGGGCTGCGCGTTGGTGCGGACATCTCGGTAGTGGGATACGACGATACCGAAGACAGCTCA
TGTTATATCCCGCCGTTAACCACCATCAAACAGGATTTTCGCCTGCTGGGGCAAACCAGCGTGGACCGCT
TGCTGCAACTCTCTCAGGGCCAGGCGGTGAAGGGCAATCAGCTGTTGCCCGTCTCACTGGTGAAAAGAAA
AACCACCCTGGCGCCCAATACGCAAACCGCCTCTCCCCGCGCGTTGGCCGATTCATTAATGCAGCTGGCA
CGACAGGTTTCCCGACTGGAAAGCGGGCAGTGAGCGCAACGCAATTAATGTAAGTTAGCTCACTCATTAG
GCACCGGGATCTCGACCGATGCCCTTGAGAGCCTTCAACCCAGTCAGCTCCTTCCGGTGGGCGCGGGGCA
TGACTAACATGAGAATTACAACTTATATCGTATGGGGCTGACTTCAGGTGCTACATTTGAAGAGATAAAT
TGCACTGAAATCTAGAAATATTTTATCTGATTAATAAGATGATCTTCTTGAGATCGTTTTGGTCTGCGCG
TAATCTCTTGCTCTGAAAACGAAAAAACCGCCTTGCAGGGCGGTTTTTCGAAGGTTCTCTGAGCTACCAA
CTCTTTGAACCGAGGTAACTGGCTTGGAGGAGCGCAGTCACCAAAACTTGTCCTTTCAGTTTAGCCTTAA
CCGGCGCATGACTTCAAGACTAACTCCTCTAAATCAATTACCAGTGGCTGCTGCCAGTGGTGCTTTTGCA
TGTCTTTCCGGGTTGGACTCAAGACGATAGTTACCGGATAAGGCGCAGCGGTCGGACTGAACGGGGGGTT
CGTGCATACAGTCCAGCTTGGAGCGAACTGCCTACCCGGAACTGAGTGTCAGGCGTGGAATGAGACAAAC
GCGGCCATAACAGCGGAATGACACCGGTAAACCGAAAGGCAGGAACAGGAGAGCGCACGAGGGAGCCGCC
AGGGGGAAACGCCTGGTATCTTTATAGTCCTGTCGGGTTTCGCCACCACTGATTTGAGCGTCAGATTTCG
TGATGCTTGTCAGGGGGGCGGAGCCTATGGAAAAACGGCTTTGCCGCGGCCCTCTCACTTCCCTGTTAAG
TATCTTCCTGGCATCTTCCAGGAAATCTCCGCCCCGTTCGTAAGCCATTTCCGCTCGCCGCAGTCGAACG
ACCGAGCGTAGCGAGTCAGTGAGCGAGGAAGCGGAATATATCCTGTATCACATATTCTGCTGACGCACCG
GTGCAGCCTTTTTTCTCCTGCCACATGAAGCACTTCACTGACACCCTCATCAGTGCCAACATAGTAAGCC
AGTATACACTCCGCTAGCGCTGATGTCCGGCGGTGCTTTTGCCGTTACGCACCACCCCGTCAGTAGCTGA
ACAGGAGGGACAGCTGATAGAAACAGAAGCCACTGGAGCACCTCAAAAACACCATCATACACTAAATCAG
TAAGTTGGCAGCATCACCCGACGCACTTTGCGCCGAATAAATACCTGTGACGGAAGATCACTTCGCAGAA
TAAATAAATCCTGGTGTCCCTGTTGATACCGGGAAGCCCTGGGCCAACTTTTGGCGAAAATGAGACGTTG
ATCGGCACGTAAGAGGTTCCAACTTTCACCATAATGAAATAAGATCACTACCGGGCGTATTTTTTGAGTT
ATCGAGATTTTCAGGAGCTAAGGAAGCTAAAATGGAGAAAAAAATCACTGGATATACCACCGTTGATATA
TCCCAATGGCATCGTAAAGAACATTTTGAGGCATTTCAGTCAGTTGCTCAATGTACCTATAACCAGACCG
TTCAGCTGGATATTACGGCCTTTTTAAAGACCGTAAAGAAAAATAAGCACAAGTTTTATCCGGCCTTTAT
TCACATTCTTGCCCGCCTGATGAATGCTCATCCGGAGTTCCGTATGGCAATGAAAGACGGTGAGCTGGTG
ATATGGGATAGTGTTCACCCTTGTTACACCGTTTTCCATGAGCAAACTGAAACGTTTTCATCGCTCTGGA
GTGAATACCACGACGATTTCCGGCAGTTTCTACACATATATTCGCAAGATGTGGCGTGTTACGGTGAAAA
CCTGGCCTATTTCCCTAAAGGGTTTATTGAGAATATGTTTTTCGTCTCAGCCAATCCCTGGGTGAGTTTC
ACCAGTTTTGATTTAAACGTGGCCAATATGGACAACTTCTTCGCCCCCGTTTTCACTATGGGCAAATATT
ATACGCAAGGCGACAAGGTGCTGATGCCGCTGGCGATTCAGGTTCATCATGCCGTTTGTGATGGCTTCCA
TGTCGGCAGAATGCTTAATGAATTACAACAGTACTGCGATGAGTGGCAGGGCGGGGCGTAATTTTTTTAA
GGCAGTTATTGGTGCCCTTAAACGCCTGGTTGCTACGCCTGAATAAGTGATAATAAGCGGATGAATGGCA
GAAATTCGAAAGCAAATTCGACCCGGTCGTCGGTTCAGGGCAGGGTCGTTAAATAGCCGCTTATGTCTAT
TGCTGGTTTACCGGTTTATTGACTACCGGAAGCAGTGTGACCGTGTGCTTCTCAAATGCCTGAGGTTTCA
GCAAAAAACCCCTCAAGACCCGTTTAGAGGCCCCAAGGGGTTATGCTAGTCTAATTCTATCACTCCTTGG
CGGAGAGCCAGTCCTCCCCTATCCCCACCTCCACCTCCAGGGGCACGGCCAGGGGATACACCCCCTCCAT
GACCTCCTTGGCCAGCCGGGCCACGGCCTCCGCCCTCTCTTTTGGGGCCTCGAGGACCAGCTCGTCGTGG
ACCTGAAGGAGCATCCTGGCCCCCATTTCCTCCAGCCTGGGGAAGAGCTTCACCATAGCCAGCTTCATGA
GGTCGGCGGCGGTGCCCTGGACGGGCATGTTGAAGGCCATGCGCTCGGCCGCCTCCCGCACGCTCTTCAC
CCGGGCCTCTAGGTCTGGCACGTAGCGGCGGCGGCCGAAGAGGGTCTCCACGTACCCCCGCCTCCTGCCC
TCCTCCAGGGTCTTCTCAATCCAGGCCCGCACCTTGGGGAAGCTCTGAAAGTAGCGCTCAATGAAGGCCT
GGGCCTCCTCGTAAGGGATGGCTAGCTCCTGGGAGAGGCGGTGGGCCGACATGCCGTAGAGGACCCCGAA
GTTGATGGTCTTGGCCGCCCGGCGCATCAGGGGGTCCACGGCCTCCCGGGGGACGCCGAACATCCAGCTG
GCGGTCTCCGTGTGGATGTCCCGCCCCTCCTGGAAGACCCGGATCAGGTTCTCGTCGCCGGAGAGGTGGG
CCAGCACCCTGAGCTCTATCTGGCTATAGTCCAGGGCCACCAATAGCCACCCCTCCTCGGCGATGAAGGC
CCGGCGGATCCTCTGCCCAAGCGGGGTGCGGACGGGGATGTTCTGGAGGTTGGGATCGGAGCTACTTAGC
CTGCCCGTGGCCGTGGCCGTCTGGTTGAAGCGGGTGTGGAGGCGGCCCGTCCTGGGGTGGATGAGGTCCG
GCAAGGGGTCAATGTAGGTGCTCTTCAGCTTGGTGAGCTCCCGGTACTGCAGGATCTTCTCCACGATGGG
GTGGGCCTCGCGGAGGGCCTCCAGGACGGCGGCGCTGGTGGAGCGCTTGCCGGTCTTCTCCGTCTTGCCG
ATGGCGGGAAGCCCTAGCTCGTCAAAGAGGACCCTTTCCAGCTGGTCCCGGGAGTTGAGGTTGAAGGGGT
GGCCGGCCAGGCGGAAGACCTCGGCCTCGAGGCGGGCGATCTCCTCGGCCACCTCCAGGGACAAGGCCCT
GAGATAGGCCAC
Features (pLannotate 1.2.2; 14 found; start..end, strand, type, name):
   1444..1468    -  protein_bind   lac operator: The lac repressor binds to the lac operator to inhibit transcription in E. coli. This inhibition can be relieved by adding lactose or isopropyl-β-D-thiogalactopyranoside (IPTG). lac repressor encoded by lacI
   1469..1487    -  promoter       T7 promoter: promoter for bacteriophage T7 RNA polymerase
   1490..1525    +  CDS            TcR (fragment): tetracycline efflux protein; tet; confers resistance to tetracycline
   1533..1610    +  promoter       lacI promoter: lacI
   1611..2693    +  CDS            lacI: lac repressor; lacI; The lac repressor binds to the lac operator to inhibit transcription in E. coli. This inhibition can be relieved by adding lactose or isopropyl-β-D-thiogalactopyranoside (IPTG).
   2706..2727    +  protein_bind   CAP binding site: CAP binding activates transcription in the presence of cAMP. E. coli catabolite activator protein
   2742..2806    +  CDS            TcR (fragment): tetracycline efflux protein; tet; confers resistance to tetracycline
   2918..3463    +  rep_origin     p15A ori: Plasmids containing the medium-copy-number p15A origin of replication can be propagated in E. coli cells that contain a second plasmid with the ColE1 origin.
   3551..3606    +  rep_origin     RSF ori (fragment): Plasmids containing the RSF 1030 origin of replication can be propagated in E. coli cells that contain additional plasmids with compatible origins.
   3725..3868    -  mobile_element IS1 (fragment): prokaryotic transposable element IS1
   3989..4091    +  promoter       cat promoter: promoter of the E. coli cat gene encoding chloramphenicol acetyltransferase
   4092..4748    +  CDS            cat: CAT_ECOLX - Experimental evidence at protein level: Swiss-Prot protein existence level 1. This enzyme is an effector of chloramphenicol resistance in bacteria. From Escherichia coli. This protein is used as a marker in many commonly used cloning vectors, such as pACYC184.
   4972..5019    -  terminator     T7 terminator: transcription terminator for bacteriophage T7 RNA polymerase
   5030..1351    -  CDS            Taq polymerase (fragment) (across the origin): thermostable DNA polymerase from Thermus aquaticus
