[The description below was written by a language model from this plasmid's Addgene catalogue record and pLannotate feature annotations shown in this document.]
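Description:
pACYC-Taq is a bacterial expression plasmid of about 6.2 kb built on a Novagen pACYC-type backbone, carrying the Thermus aquaticus Taq DNA polymerase gene (an insert of roughly 2.5 kb) under a wild-type T7 promoter. It replicates from the p15A origin, which the record lists as low copy. This origin is compatible with ColE1-type plasmids, so the construct can coexist in one E. coli cell with a second plasmid. Selection is by chloramphenicol, through a cat gene driven by its own promoter. The annotation also picks up short remnants of a tetracycline resistance gene, an RSF origin fragment and an IS1 fragment. These appear to be non-functional backbone leftovers rather than working parts.

The expression cassette lies on the reverse strand. The T7 promoter is followed directly by a lac operator, then the Taq polymerase coding sequence, which spans the numbering origin of the sequence record and is labelled as a fragment by the annotation tool. A T7 terminator closes the cassette. A lacI gene with its own promoter supplies lac repressor, which binds the operator and holds transcription down until IPTG or lactose is added. Transcription also requires T7 RNA polymerase, which this plasmid does not encode, so it must come from the host strain or from a partner construct.

The associated publication describes compartmentalized partnered replication, a directed evolution method for genetic parts and circuits. In that setting, a T7-dependent Taq plasmid would plausibly link the activity of an evolving partner function to the amount of thermostable polymerase made in each cell, although the record itself states only the expression purpose.
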