Addgene plasmid #102793: pACYC-Taq
Purpose: Expresses Taq DNA polymerase under WT T7 promoter
Depositing lab: Andrew Ellington. Depositing organization: University of Texas at Austin. Publication: Compartmentalized partnered replication for the directed evolution of genetic parts and circuits. Abil Z, Ellefson JW, Gollihar JD, Watkins E, Ellington AD. Nat Protoc. 2017 Dec;12(12):2493-2512. doi: 10.1038/nprot.2017.119. Epub 2017 Nov 9. PubMed 29120463.
Backbone
  Vector backbone: pACYC
  Backbone manufacturer: Novagen
  Total vector size (bp): 6169
  Vector type: Bacterial Expression
Growth in bacteria
  Bacterial resistance: Chloramphenicol, 25 μg/mL
  Growth temperature: 37°C
  Growth strain: DH5alpha
  Copy number: Low Copy
Gene/Insert
  Gene/Insert name: Taq DNA polymerase
  Species: Thermus aquaticus
  Insert size (bp): 2502
Terms and licenses: Academic/Nonprofit Terms; Industry Terms: Not Available to Industry
How to cite: pACYC-Taq was a gift from Andrew Ellington (Addgene plasmid # 102793 ; http://n2t.net/addgene:102793 ; RRID:Addgene_102793)
