>Addgene plasmid #102793 | pACYC-Taq | depositor partial sequence | sequence record 194381 | TAA TAC GAC TCA CTA TAG GG
ATAATTTTGTTTAACTTTAATTCTAGAGTCACACAGGACTACTAGATGGGGATGACCATGATTACGCCAA
GCTTTATGAATTCGGGGATGCTGCCCCTCTTTGAGCCCAAGGGCCGGGTCCTCCTGGTGGACGGCCACCA
CCTGGCCTACCGCACCTTCCACGCCCTGAAGGGCCTCACCACCAGCCGGGGGGAGCCGGTGCAGGCGGTC
TACGGCTTCGCCAAGAGCCTCCTCAAGGCCCTCAAGGAGGACGGGGACGCGGTGATCGTGGTCTTTGACG
CCAAGGCCCCCTCCTTCCGCCACGAGGCCTACGGGGGGTACAAGGCGGGCCGGGCCCCCACGCCGGAGGA
CTTTCCCCGGCAACTCGCCCTCATCAAGGAGCTGGTGGACCTCCTGGGGCTGGCGCGCCTCGAGGTCCCG
GGCTACGAGGCGGACGACGTCCTGGCCAGCCTGGCCAAGAAGGCGGAAAAGGAGGGCTACGAGGTCCGCA
TCCTCACCGCCGACAAAGACCTTTACCAGCTCCTTTCCGACCGCATCCACGTCCTCCACCCCGAGGGGTA
CCTCATCACCCCGGCCTGGCTTTGGGAAAAGTACGGCCTGAGGCCCGACCAGTGGGCCGACTACCGGGCC
CTGACCGGGGACGAGTCCGACAACCTTCCCGGGGTCAAGGGCATCGGGGAGAAGACGGCGAGGAAGCTTC
TGGAGGAGTGGGGGAGCCTGGAAGCCCTCCTCAAGAACCTGGA
