>Addgene plasmid #102793 | pACYC-Taq | depositor partial sequence | sequence record 194382 | ggacgagtccgacaaccttcc
AGCTTCTGGAGGAGTGGGGGAGCCTGGAAGCCCTCCTCAAGAACCTGGACCGGCTGAAGCCCGCCATCCG
GGAGAAGATCCTGGCCCACATGGACGATCTGAAGCTCTCCTGGGACCTGGCCAAGGTGCGCACCGACCTG
CCCCTGGAGGTGGACTTCGCCAAAAGGCGGGAGCCCGACCGGGAGAGGCTTAGGGCCTTTCTGGAGAGGC
TTGAGTTTGGCAGCCTCCTCCACGAGTTCGGCCTTCTGGAAAGCCCCAAGGCCCTGGAGGAGGCCCCCTG
GCCCCCGCCGGAAGGGGCCTTCGTGGGCTTTGTGCTTTCCCGCAAGGAGCCCATGTGGGCCGATCTTCTG
GCCCTGGCCGCCGCCAGGGGGGGCCGGGTCCACCGGGCCCCCGAGCCTTATAAAGCCCTCAGGGACCTGA
AGGAGGCGCGGGGGCTTCTCGCCAAAGACCTGAGCGTTCTGGCCCTGAGGGAAGGCCTTGGCCTCCCGCC
CGGCGACGACCCCATGCTCCTCGCCTACCTCCTGGACCCTTCCAACACCACCCCCGAGGGGGTGGCCCGG
CGCTACGGCGGGGAGTGGACGGAGGAGGCGGGGGAGCGGGCCGCCCTTTCCGAGAGGCTCTTCGCCAACC
TGTGGGGGAGGCTTGAGGGGGAGGAGAGGCTCCTTTGGCTTTACCGGGAGGTGGAGAGGCCCCTTTCCGC
TGTCCTGGCCCACATGGAGGCCACGGGGGTGCGCCTGGACGTGGCCTATCT
