>Addgene plasmid #102793 | pACYC-Taq | depositor partial sequence | sequence record 194383 | gaggagaggctcctttggctttac
TGTCCTGGCCCACATGGAGGCCACGGGGGTGCGCCTGGACGTGGCCTATCTCAGGGCCTTGTCCCTGGAG
GTGGCCGAGGAGATCGCCCGCCTCGAGGCCGAGGTCTTCCGCCTGGCCGGCCACCCCTTCAACCTCAACT
CCCGGGACCAGCTGGAAAGGGTCCTCTTTGACGAGCTAGGGCTTCCCGCCATCGGCAAGACGGAGAAGAC
CGGCAAGCGCTCCACCAGCGCCGCCGTCCTGGAGGCCCTCCGCGAGGCCCACCCCATCGTGGAGAAGATC
CTGCAGTACCGGGAGCTCACCAAGCTGAAGAGCACCTACATTGACCCCTTGCCGGACCTCATCCACCCCA
GGACGGGCCGCCTCCACACCCGCTTCAACCAGACGGCCACGGCCACGGGCAGGCTAAGTAGCTCCGATCC
CAACCTCCAGAACATCCCCGTCCGCACCCCGCTTGGGCAGAGGATCCGCCGGGCCTTCATCGCCGAGGAG
GGGTGGCTATTGGTGGCCCTGGACTATAGCCAGATAGAGCTCAGGGTGCTGGCCCACCTCTCCGGCGACG
AGAACCTGATCCGGGTCTTCCAGGAGGGGCGGGACATCCACACGGAGACCGCCAGCTGGATGTTCGGCGT
CCCCCGGGAGGCCGTGGACCCCCTGATGCGCCGGGCGGCCAAGACCATCAACTTCGGGGTCCTCTACGGC
ATGTCGGCCCACCGCCTCTCCCAGGAGCTAGCCATCCCTTACGAGGAGGCCCAGGCCTTCATTGAGCGCT
ACTTTCAGAGCTTCCCCAAGGTGCGGGCCTGGATTGAGAAGACCCTGGA
