>Addgene plasmid #102793 | pACYC-Taq | depositor partial sequence | sequence record 194384 | gcggccaagaccatcaact
CCCTTACGAGGAGGCCCAGGCCTTCATTGAGCGCTACTTTCAGAGCTTCCCCAAGGTGCGGGCCTGGATT
GAGAAGACCCTGGAGGAGGGCAGGAGGCGGGGGTACGTGGAGACCCTCTTCGGCCGCCGCCGCTACGTGC
CAGACCTAGAGGCCCGGGTGAAGAGCGTGCGGGAGGCGGCCGAGCGCATGGCCTTCAACATGCCCGTCCA
GGGCACCGCCGCCGACCTCATGAAGCTGGCTATGGTGAAGCTCTTCCCCAGGCTGGAGGAAATGGGGGCC
AGGATGCTCCTTCAGGTCCACGACGAGCTGGTCCTCGAGGCCCCAAAAGAGAGGGCGGAGGCCGTGGCCC
GGCTGGCCAAGGAGGTCATGGAGGGGGTGTATCCCCTGGCCGTGCCCCTGGAGGTGGAGGTGGGGATAGG
GGAGGACTGGCTCTCCGCCAAGGAGTGATAGAATTAGACTAGCATAACCCCTTGGGGCCTCTAAACGGGT
CTTGAGGGGTTTTTTGCTGAAACCTCAGGCATTTGAGAAGCACACGGTCACACTGCTTCCGGTAGTCAAT
AAACCGGTAAACCAGCAATAGACATAAGCGGCTATTTAACGACCCTGCCCTGAACCGACGACCGGGTCGA
ATTTGCTTTCGAATTTCTGCCATTCATCCGCTTATTATCACTTATTCAGGCGTAGCAACCAGGCGTTTAA
GGGCACCAATAACTGCCTTAAAAAAATTACGCCCCGCCCTG
